>Addgene plasmid #179130 | pCAG-mSpata33 (P79A)-PA | addgene full sequence | sequence record 352804 | Addgene NGS Result
GAGCTCATCGATACTCGACATTGATTATTGACTAGTTATTAATAGTAATCAATTACGGGGTCATTAGTTC
ATAGCCCATATATGGAGTTCCGCGTTACATAACTTACGGTAAATGGCCCGCCTGGCTGACCGCCCAACGA
CCCCCGCCCATTGACGTCAATAATGACGTATGTTCCCATAGTAACGCCAATAGGGACTTTCCATTGACGT
CAATGGGTGGAGTATTTACGGTAAACTGCCCACTTGGCAGTACATCAAGTGTATCATATGCCAAGTACGC
CCCCTATTGACGTCAATGACGGTAAATGGCCCGCCTGGCATTATGCCCAGTACATGACCTTATGGGACTT
TCCTACTTGGCAGTACATCTACGTATTAGTCATCGCTATTACCATGGTCGAGGTGAGCCCCACGTTCTGC
TTCACTCTCCCCATCTCCCCCCCCTCCCCACCCCCAATTTTGTATTTATTTATTTTTTAATTATTTTGTG
CAGCGATGGGGGCGGGGGGGGGGGGGGNSGCGCGCCRGGSGGGGSGGGGSGGGGSGRGGGGSGGGGSGGG
GSGRGGSGGAGAGGTGCGGCGGCAGCCAATCAGAGCGGCGCGCTCCGAAAGTTTCCTTTTATGGCGAGGC
GGCGGCGGCGGCGGCCCTATAAAAAGCGAAGCGCGCGGCGGGCGGGAGTCGCTGCGCGCTGCCTTCGCCC
CGTGCCCCGCTCCGCCGCCGCCTCGCGCCGCCCGCCCCGGCTCTGACTGACCGCGTTACTCCCACAGGTG
AGCGGGCGGGACGGCCCTTCTCCTCCGGGCTGTAATTAGCGCTTGGTTTAATGACGGCTTGTTTCTTTTC
TGTGGCTGCGTGAAAGCCTTGAGGGGCTCCGGGAGGGCCCTTTGTGCGGGGGGAGCGGCTCGGGGGGTGC
GTGCGTGTGTGTGTGCGTGGGGAGCGCCGCGTGCGGCTCCGCGCTGCCCGGCGGCTGTGAGCGCTGCGGG
CGCGGCGCGGGGCTTTGTGCGCTCCGCAGTGTGCGCGAGGGGAGCGCGGCCGGGGGCGGTGCCCCGCGGT
GCGGGGGGGGCTGCGAGGGGAACAAAGGCTGCGTGCGGGGTGTGTGCGTGGGGGGGTGAGCAGGGGGTGT
GGGCGCGTCGGTCGGGCTGCAACCCCCCCTGCACCCCCCTCCCCGAGTTGCTGAGCACGGCCCGGCTTCG
GGTGCGGGGCTCCGTACGGGGCGTGGCGCGGGGCTCGCCGTGCCGGGCGGGGGGTGGCGGCAGGTGGGGG
TGCCGGGCGGGGCGGGGCCGCCTCGGGCCGGGGAGGGCTCGGGGGAGGGGCGCGGCGGCCCCCGGAGCGC
CGGCGGCTGTCGAGGCGCGGCGAGCCGCAGCCATTGCCTTTTATGGTAATCGTGCGAGAGGGCGCAGGGA
CTTCCTTTGTCCCAAATCTGTGCGGAGCCGAAATCTGGGAGGCGCCGCCGCACCCCCTCTAGCGGGCGCG
GGGCGAAGCGGTGCGGCGCCGGCAGGAAGGAAATGGGCGGGGAGGGCCTTCGTGCGTCGCCGCGCCGCCG
TCCCCTTCTCCCTCTCCAGCCTCGGGGCTGTCCGCGGGGGGACGGCTGCCTTCGGGGGGGACGGGGCAGG
GCGGGGTTCGGCTTCTGGCGTGTGACCGGCGGCTCTAGCCTCTGCTAACCATGTTCATGCCTTCTTCTTT
TTCCTACAGCTCCTGGGCAACGTGCTGGTTATTGTGCTGTCTCATCATTTTGGCAAATCTAGAGCCGCCA
TGGGCCAGTCGAAAAGCAAACCCAGAGAGAAGAAAGAGGAGGAGAAGAGCACTACCACTTTAGTTACAAA
GTCTAAGGAGAAAGTAATGGAGAAGGAGGCCAAGCAGTCTGACAAGGAGTCGCAGCCTGCCGAAAGCCTG
TTGTTCGCGACATCCAAGCACTCAAGGCCGTCGTCTTCGTCTGAAGACAAACCTGAGACAAAGCAAAGGT
CAAGCAAGAAGAGAAGTGTCATCGCCCAGATCATCATCACCCGGGCCTCCAACGAGACGCTAATCAGCTA
CGGCATCCCCGACAACGATGAACAGAGAACCATTCGGGAGCATGCCGACTGGGGTCCTTACCACCGACAC
AGGAGCCCCAGCACAATAGCAGCCTATGATGTACACAACACAGAAGATATCAAGCTTGTCGACGCGGCCC
TCGAGGCTAGCGGCGTTGCCATGCCAGGTGCCGAAGATGATGTGGTGTAAATCGAGACTCCTCAGGTGCA
GGCTGCCTATCAGAAGGTGGTGGCTGGTGTGGCCAATGCCCTGGCTCACAAATACCACTGAGATCTTTTT
CCCTCTGCCAAAAATTATGGGGACATCATGAAGCCCCTTGAGCATCTGACTTCTGGCTAATAAAGGAAAT
TTATTTTCATTGCAATAGTGTGTTGGAATTTTTTGTGTCTCTCACTCGGAAGGACATATGGGAGGGCAAA
TCATTTAAAACATCAGAATGAGTATTTGGTTTAGAGTTTGGCAACATATGCCCATATGCTGGCTGCCATG
AACAAAGGTTGGCTATAAAGAGGTCATCAGTATATGAAACAGCCCCCTGCTGTCCATTCCTTATTCCATA
GAAAAGCCTTGACTTGAGGTTAGATTTTTTTTATATTTTGTTTTGTGTTATTTTTTTCTTTAACATCCCT
AAAATTTTCCTTACATGTTTTACTAGCCAGATTTTTCCTCCTCTCCTGACTACTCCCAGTCATAGCTGTC
CCTCTTCTCTTATGAAGATCCCTCGACTTAATTAAGGTACCCAATTCGCCCTATAGTGAGTCGTATTACG
CGCGCTCACTGGCCGTCGTTTTACAACGTCGTGACTGGGAAAACCCTGGCGTTACCCAACTTAATCGCCT
TGCAGCACATCCCCCTTTCGCCAGCTGGCGTAATAGCGAAGAGGCCCGCACCGATCGCCCTTCCCAACAG
TTGCGCAGCCTGAATGGCGAATGGG
[124 nt withheld, positions 2966-3089]
C
[91 nt withheld, positions 3091-3181]
A
[49 nt withheld, positions 3183-3231]
CCTTTGACGTTGGAGTCCACGTTCTTT
[37 nt withheld, positions 3259-3295]
ACCCTATCTCGGTCTATTCTTTTGATTTATAAGGGATTTTGCCGATTTCGGCCTATTGGTTAAAAAATGA
GCTGATTTAACAAAAATTTAACGCGAATTTTAACAAAATATTAACGCTTACAATTTAGGTGGCACTTTTC
GGGGAAATGTGCGCGGAACCCCTATTTGTTTATTTTTCTAAATACATTCAAATATGTATCCGCTCATGAG
ACAATAACCCTGATAAATGCTTCAATAATATTGAAAAAGGAAGAGTATGAGTATTCAACATTTCCGTGTC
GCCCTTATTCCCTTTTTTGCGGCATTTTGCCTTCCTGTTTTTGCTCACCCAGAAACGCTGGTGAAAGTAA
AAGATGCTGAAGATCAGTTGGGTGCACGAGTGGGTTACATCGAACTGGATCTCAACAGCGGTAAGATCCT
TGAGAGTTTTCGCCCCGAAGAACGTTTTCCAATGATGAGCACTTTTAAAGTTCTGCTATGTGGCGCGGTA
TTATCCCGTATTGACGCCGGGCAAGAGCAACTCGGTCGCCGCATACACTATTCTCAGAATGACTTGGTTG
AGTACTCACCAGTCACAGAAAAGCATCTTACGGATGGCATGACAGTAAGAGAATTATGCAGTGCTGCCAT
AACCATGAGTGATAACACTGCGGCCAACTTACTTCTGACAACGATCGGAGGACCGAAGGAGCTAACCGCT
TTTTTGCACAACATGGGGGATCATGTAACTCGCCTTGATCGTTGGGAACCGGAGCTGAATGAAGCCATAC
CAAACGACGAGCGTGACACCACGATGCCTGTAGCAATGGCAACAACGTTGCGCAAACTATTAACTGGCGA
ACTACTTACTCTAGCTTCCCGGCAACAATTAATAGACTGGATGGAGGCGGATAAAGTTGCAGGACCACTT
CTGCGCTCGGCCCTTCCGGCTGGCTGGTTTATTGCTGATAAATCTGGAGCCGGTGAGCGTGGGTCTCGCG
GTATCATTGCAGCACTGGGGCCAGATGGTAAGCCCTCCCGTATCGTAGTTATCTACACGACGGGGAGTCA
GGCAACTATGGATGAACGAAATAGACAGATCGCTGAGATAGGTGCCTCACTGATTAAGCATTGGTAACTG
TCAGACCAAGTTTACTCATATATACTTTAGATTGATTTAAAACTTCATTTTTAATTTAAAAGGATCTAGG
TGAAGATCCTTTTTGATAATCTCATGACCAAAATCCCTTAACGTGAGTTTTCGTTCCACTGAGCGTCAGA
CCCCGTAGAAAAGATCAAAGGATCTTCTTGAGATCCTTTTTTTCTGCGCGTAATCTGCTGCTTGCAAACA
AAAAAACCACCGCTACCAGCGGTGGTTTGTTTGCCGGATCAAGAGCTACCAACTCTTTTTCCGAAGGTAA
CTGGCTTCAGCAGAGCGCAGATACCAAATACTGTTCTTCTAGTGTAGCCGTAGTTAGGCCACCACTTCAA
GAACTCTGTAGCACCGCCTACATACCTCGCTCTGCTAATCCTGTTACCAGTGGCTGCTGCCAGTGGCGAT
AAGTCGTGTCTTACCGGGTTGGACTCAAGACGATAGTTACCGGATAAGGCGCAGCGGTCGGGCTGAACGG
GGGGTTCGTGCACACAGCCCAGCTTGGAGCGAACGACCTACACCGAACTGAGATACCTACAGCGTGAGCT
ATGAGAAAGCGCCACGCTTCCCGAAGGGAGAAAGGCGGACAGGTATCCGGTAAGCGGCAGGGTCGGAACA
GGAGAGCGCACGAGGGAGCTTCCAGGGGGAAACGCCTGGTATCTTTATAGTCCTGTCGGGTTTCGCCACC
TCTGACTTGAGCGTCGATTTTTGTGATGCTCGTCAGGGGGGCGGAGCCTATGGAAAAACGCCAGCAACGC
GGCCTTTTTACGGTTCCTGGCCTTTTGCTGGCCTTTTGCTCACATGTTCTTTCCTGCGTTATCCCCTGAT
TCTGTGGATAACCGTATTACCGCCTTTGAGTGAGCTGATACCGCTCGCCGCAGCCGAACGACCGAGCGCA
GCGAGTCAGTGAGCGAGGAAGCGGAAGAGCGCCCAATACGCAAACCGCCTCTCCCCGCGCGTTGGCCGAT
TCATTAATGCAGCTGGCACGACAGGTTTCCCGACTGGAAAGCGGGCAGTGAGCGCAACGCAATTAATGTG
AGTTAGCTCACTCATTAGGCACCCCAGGCTTTACACTTTATGCTTCCGGCTCGTATGTTGTGTGGAATTG
TGAGCGGATAACAATTTCACACAGGAAACAGCTATGACCATGATTACGCCAAGCGCGCAATTAACCCTCA
CTAAAGGGAACAAAAGCTG
Features (pLannotate 1.2.2; 16 found; start..end, strand, type, name):
     17..396     +  enhancer       CMV enhancer: human cytomegalovirus immediate early enhancer
    675..1689    +  intron         chimeric intron: chimera between introns from chicken β-actin and rabbit β-globin
   1750..2145    +  CDS            Spata33: SPT33_MOUSE - Experimental evidence at protein level: Swiss-Prot protein existence level 1. From Mus musculus (Mouse).
   2227..2298    +  CDS            HBB (fragment): HBB_PONPY - Experimental evidence at transcript level: Swiss-Prot protein existence level 2. Involved in oxygen transport from the lung to the various peripheral tissues. From Pongo pygmaeus (Bornean orangutan).
   2369..2424    +  polyA_signal   β-globin poly(A) signal: rabbit β-globin polyadenylation signal (Gil and Proudfoot, 1987)
   2780..2798    -  promoter       T7 promoter: promoter for bacteriophage T7 RNA polymerase
   2806..2961    +  CDS            lacZα (fragment): LacZα fragment of β-galactosidase; lacZ fragment
   2966..3394    +  rep_origin     f1 ori (sequence partly withheld): f1 bacteriophage origin of replication; arrow indicates direction of (+) strand synthesis
   3447..3551    +  promoter       AmpR promoter: bla
   3552..4412    +  CDS            AmpR: β-lactamase; bla; confers resistance to ampicillin, carbenicillin, and related antibiotics
   4583..5171    +  rep_origin     ori: high-copy-number ColE1/pMB1/pBR322/pUC origin of replication
   5354..5446    +  CDS            lacI (fragment): lac repressor; lacI; The lac repressor binds to the lac operator to inhibit transcription in E. coli. This inhibition can be relieved by adding lactose or isopropyl-β-D-thiogalactopyranoside (IPTG).
   5459..5480    +  protein_bind   CAP binding site: CAP binding activates transcription in the presence of cAMP. E. coli catabolite activator protein
   5495..5525    +  promoter       lac promoter: promoter for the E. coli lac operon
   5533..5549    +  protein_bind   lac operator: The lac repressor binds to the lac operator to inhibit transcription in E. coli. This inhibition can be relieved by adding lactose or isopropyl-β-D-thiogalactopyranoside (IPTG). lac repressor encoded by lacI
   5594..5612    +  promoter       T3 promoter: promoter for bacteriophage T3 RNA polymerase
