[The description below was written by a language model from this plasmid's Addgene catalogue record and pLannotate feature annotations shown in this document.]
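Description:
pCAG-mSpata33 (P79A)-PA is a mammalian expression plasmid of about 5.6 kb built on pCAG1.1, a pCAGGS derivative to which a PA epitope tag sequence was added. It is maintained in E. coli through a high-copy ColE1/pUC-type origin and selected with ampicillin via the β-lactamase gene under its own promoter. The backbone also carries an f1 phage origin and remnants of a cloning-vector lac region (lacZα and lacI fragments, CAP site, lac promoter and operator) flanked by T7 and T3 promoters. These play no role in mammalian expression.

The expression cassette uses the CAG promoter, annotated here as the CMV immediate-early enhancer followed by the chimeric chicken β-actin/rabbit β-globin intron; the β-actin core promoter lying between them is not separately called in the feature table. This strong, broadly active promoter drives the roughly 400 bp mouse Spata33 (spermatogenesis associated 33) coding sequence, cloned between XbaI and EcoRV sites, both of which are retained. The open reading frame carries a proline-to-alanine substitution at residue 79 and is fused at its C terminus to the backbone-encoded PA tag, a short epitope used for antibody-based detection and pull-down; the tag itself is not annotated in the table. Downstream, a β-globin exon fragment (picked up as an HBB match) and the rabbit β-globin polyadenylation signal terminate and process the transcript.

The plasmid is intended for transient expression of tagged mutant SPATA33 in cultured mammalian cells. The associated study concerns SPATA33 localizing calcineurin to mitochondria and regulating sperm motility, so the point mutant presumably serves as a comparison with the wild-type protein, although the record does not state the functional consequence of P79A.
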