Addgene plasmid #179130: pCAG-mSpata33 (P79A)-PA
Purpose: Expression vector of mouse spermatogenesis associated 33 (Spata33) tagged with PA at C-terminus, CAG promoter, rabbit globin poly(A) signal. P79A mutation is introduced in Spata33.
Depositing lab: Masahito Ikawa. Depositing organization: The University of Osaka. Publication: SPATA33 localizes calcineurin to the mitochondria and regulates sperm motility in mice. Miyata H, Oura S, Morohoshi A, Shimada K, Mashiko D, Oyama Y, Kaneda Y, Matsumura T, Abbasi F, Ikawa M. Proc Natl Acad Sci U S A. 2021 Aug 31;118(35). pii: 2106673118. doi: 10.1073/pnas.2106673118. PubMed 34446558.
Backbone
  Vector backbone: pCAG1.1
  Backbone size w/o insert (bp): 5211
  Total vector size (bp): 5613
  Modifications to backbone: pCAGGS was used as an original vector. PA sequence was added.
  Vector type: Mammalian Expression
Growth in bacteria
  Bacterial resistance: Ampicillin, 100 μg/mL
  Growth temperature: 37°C
  Growth strain: DH5alpha
  Copy number: High Copy
Gene/Insert
  Gene/Insert name: spermatogenesis associated 33 (alt name: Spata33)
  Species: M. musculus (mouse)
  Insert size (bp): 402
  Mutation: Changed Proline 79 to Alanine
  Entrez Gene: Spata33 (a.k.a. 4732415M23Rik, AI847264)
  Tag / fusion protein: PA (C terminal on backbone)
  Cloning method: Restriction Enzyme; 5′ cloning site XbaI (not destroyed); 3′ cloning site EcoRV (not destroyed)
  Sequencing primers: 5′ GCCTTCTTCTTTTTCCTACAGC; 3′ GCCACACCAGCCACCACCTTCTG
Terms and licenses: Academic/Nonprofit Terms; Industry Terms: Not Available to Industry
How to cite: pCAG-mSpata33 (P79A)-PA was a gift from Masahito Ikawa (Addgene plasmid # 179130 ; http://n2t.net/addgene:179130 ; RRID:Addgene_179130)
